Addgene plasmid #157172: pD649-HAsp-TMEM81-COMP5AP-AviTag-9xHis
Purpose: Mammalian expression of cell-surface protein extracellular domain fused to COMP5AP-AviTag-9xHis. Protein is secreted from cells.
Depositing lab: Chris Garcia. Depositing organization: Stanford University. Publication: A Human IgSF Cell-Surface Interactome Reveals a Complex Network of Protein-Protein Interactions. Wojtowicz WM, Vielmetter J, Fernandes RA, Siepe DH, Eastman CL, Chisholm GB, Cox S, Klock H, Anderson PW, Rue SM, Miller JJ, Glaser SM, Bragstad ML, Vance J, Lam AW, Lesley SA, Zinn K, Garcia KC. Cell. 2020 Aug 20;182(4):1027-1043.e17. doi: 10.1016/j.cell.2020.07.025. PubMed 32822567.
Backbone
  Vector backbone: pD649
  Backbone size w/o insert (bp): 7153
  Vector type: Mammalian Expression
Growth in bacteria
  Bacterial resistance: Ampicillin, 100 μg/mL
  Growth temperature: 37°C
  Growth strain: DH5alpha
  Copy number: High Copy
Gene/Insert
  Gene/Insert name: TMEM81 (alt name: TMM81)
  Species: H. sapiens (human)
  Insert size (bp): 588
  Entrez Gene: TMEM81 (a.k.a. HC3107, UNQ2788, KVLA2788, MGC75217)
  Promoter: CMV/SP6
  Tag / fusion protein: COMP5AP-AviTag-9xHis (C terminal on backbone)
  Cloning method: Restriction Enzyme; 5′ cloning site GCGGCCGC (not destroyed); 3′ cloning site GGCGCGCC (not destroyed)
  Sequencing primers: 5′ ATTTAGGTGACACTATAG; 3′ CGTCGCACTCCATCACGGTG
Resource information
  A portion of this plasmid was derived from a plasmid made by: synthesis by ThermoFisher
Terms and licenses: Academic/Nonprofit Terms; Industry Terms: Not Available to Industry
Depositor comments: Some plasmids in this collection may have an IS4-like element ISVsa5 family transposase upstream of the CMV promoter.
How to cite: pD649-HAsp-TMEM81-COMP5AP-AviTag-9xHis was a gift from Chris Garcia (Addgene plasmid # 157172 ; http://n2t.net/addgene:157172 ; RRID:Addgene_157172)
