[The description below was written by a language model from this plasmid's Addgene catalogue record and pLannotate feature annotations shown in this document.]
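Description:
pD649-HAsp-TMEM81-COMP5AP-AviTag-9xHis is a mammalian expression plasmid built on the pD649 backbone that produces the extracellular domain of human TMEM81 as a secreted, multimerised reporter fusion. It is propagated in E. coli as a high-copy plasmid through a ColE1/pUC-type origin and selected with ampicillin via the bla gene. The annotation also finds an SV40 promoter/EM7 promoter unit driving a puromycin N-acetyltransferase coding sequence followed by an SV40 poly(A) signal, which would offer puromycin selection in mammalian cells, although the catalogue entry does not mention it. Short fragments annotated as KanR, lacZα, ble and f1 ori appear to be backbone remnants rather than functional elements. The depositor notes that some plasmids in this collection may carry an IS4-like transposase insertion upstream of the CMV promoter; none is annotated here.

The expression cassette uses the CMV enhancer and promoter, with a fragment of CMV intron A and an SP6 promoter just upstream of the coding region, and ends at a bGH polyadenylation signal. The open reading frame starts with a secretion signal ("HAsp" in the name; the annotation tool matches part of this region to an immunoglobulin heavy-chain signal sequence). The 588 bp TMEM81 ectodomain follows, cloned between preserved NotI and AscI sites. Downstream, backbone-encoded modules supply the coiled-coil region of rat cartilage oligomeric matrix protein, which assembles the fusion into pentamers, then human placental alkaline phosphatase as an enzymatic reporter. An AviTag for site-specific biotinylation and a polyhistidine tag for purification complete the fusion; the His tag is named 9xHis but annotated as 8xHis. Such high-avidity, enzyme-labelled secreted proteins suit the detection of weak extracellular binding events, and this construct belongs to a set made for a human IgSF cell-surface protein interaction screen.
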