Features (pLannotate 1.2.2; 24 found; start..end, strand, type, name):
    119..143     -  CDS            KanR (fragment): aminoglycoside phosphotransferase; aph(3')-Ia; confers resistance to kanamycin
    254..842     +  rep_origin     ori: high-copy-number ColE1/pMB1/pBR322/pUC origin of replication
   1067..1084    +  terminator     rrnB T2 terminator (fragment): transcription terminator T2 from the E. coli rrnB gene
   1109..1128    -  CDS            lacZα (fragment): LacZα fragment of β-galactosidase; lacZ fragment
   1584..1600    +  protein_bind   lac operator: The lac repressor binds to the lac operator to inhibit transcription in E. coli. This inhibition can be relieved by adding lactose or isopropyl-β-D-thiogalactopyranoside (IPTG). lac repressor encoded by lacI
   1843..2146    +  enhancer       CMV enhancer: human cytomegalovirus immediate early enhancer
   2147..2350    +  promoter       CMV promoter: human cytomegalovirus (CMV) immediate early promoter
   2486..2529    +  intron         CMV intron (fragment): modified intron A from human cytomegalovirus
   2581..2599    +  promoter       SP6 promoter: promoter for bacteriophage SP6 RNA polymerase
   2603..2640    +  CDS            IgH signal sequence (fragment): signal sequence from the mouse immunoglobulin heavy chain variable region
   2746..3336    +  CDS            TMEM81 (fragment): TMM81_HUMAN - Experimental evidence at transcript level: Swiss-Prot protein existence level 2. From Homo sapiens (Human).
   3433..3612    +  CDS            Comp (fragment): COMP_RAT - Experimental evidence at protein level: Swiss-Prot protein existence level 1. May play a role in the structural integrity of cartilage via its interaction with other extracellular matrix proteins such as the collagens and fibronectin. Can mediate the interaction of chondrocytes with the cartilage extracellular matrix through interaction with cell surface integrin receptors. Could play a role in the pathogenesis of osteoarthritis. Potent suppressor of apoptosis in both primary chondrocytes and transformed cells. Suppresses apoptosis by blocking the activation of caspase-3 and by indu
   3600..5052    +  CDS            SEAP (fragment): secreted alkaline phosphatase from human placenta The natural enzyme has a C-terminal transmembrane sequence that is replaced by a GPI anchor.
   5077..5118    +  CDS            AviTag™ (fragment): peptide tag that allows for enzymatic biotinylation
   5122..5145    +  CDS            8xHis: 8xHis affinity tag
   5291..5402    +  polyA_signal   bGH poly(A) signal: bovine growth hormone polyadenylation signal
   5403..5511    +  rep_origin     f1 ori (fragment): f1 bacteriophage origin of replication; arrow indicates direction of (+) strand synthesis
   5525..5854    +  promoter       SV40 promoter: SV40 enhancer and early promoter
   5902..5949    +  promoter       EM7 promoter: synthetic bacterial promoter&nbsp
   5968..6567    +  CDS            PuroR (fragment): puromycin N-acetyltransferase; pac from Streptomyces; confers resistance to puromycin
   6577..6702    +  CDS            ble (fragment): BLE_KLEPN - Experimental evidence at protein level: Swiss-Prot protein existence level 1. Binding protein with a strong affinity to the bleomycin family of antibiotics. Binds to CL990; an antimitotic-antibiotic compound. From Klebsiella pneumoniae.
   6697..6818    +  polyA_signal   SV40 poly(A) signal: SV40 polyadenylation signal
   6871..7731    -  CDS            AmpR: β-lactamase; bla; confers resistance to ampicillin, carbenicillin, and related antibiotics
   7734..89      -  promoter       AmpR promoter (fragment) (across the origin): bla
>Addgene plasmid #157172 | pD649-HAsp-TMEM81-COMP5AP-AviTag-9xHis | depositor full sequence | sequence record 303453 | Full Sequence
TTTCAATATTATTGAAGCATTTATCAGGGTTATTGTCTCATGAGCGGATACATATTTGAATGTATTTAGA
AAAATAAACAAATAGGGGTCAGTGTTACAACCAATTAACCAATTCTGAACATTATCGCGAGCCCATTTAT
ACCTGAATATGGCTCATAACACCCCTTGCTCATGACCAAAATCCCTTAACGTGAGTTACGCGCGCGTCGT
TCCACTGAGCGTCAGACCCCGTAGAAAAGATCAAAGGATCTTCTTGAGATCCTTTTTTTCTGCGCGTAAT
CTGCTGCTTGCAAACAAAAAAACCACCGCTACCAGCGGTGGTTTGTTTGCCGGATCAAGAGCTACCAACT
CTTTTTCCGAAGGTAACTGGCTTCAGCAGAGCGCAGATACCAAATACTGTTCTTCTAGTGTAGCCGTAGT
TAGCCCACCACTTCAAGAACTCTGTAGCACCGCCTACATACCTCGCTCTGCTAATCCTGTTACCAGTGGC
TGCTGCCAGTGGCGATAAGTCGTGTCTTACCGGGTTGGACTCAAGACGATAGTTACCGGATAAGGCGCAG
CGGTCGGGCTGAACGGGGGGTTCGTGCACACAGCCCAGCTTGGAGCGAACGACCTACACCGAACTGAGAT
ACCTACAGCGTGAGCTATGAGAAAGCGCCACGCTTCCCGAAGGGAGAAAGGCGGACAGGTATCCGGTAAG
CGGCAGGGTCGGAACAGGAGAGCGCACGAGGGAGCTTCCAGGGGGAAACGCCTGGTATCTTTATAGTCCT
GTCGGGTTTCGCCACCTCTGACTTGAGCGTCGATTTTTGTGATGCTCGTCAGGGGGGCGGAGCCTATGGA
AAAACGCCAGCAACGCGGCCTTTTTACGGTTCCTGGCCTTTTGCTGGCCTTTTGCTCACATGTTCTTTCC
TGCGTTATCCCCTGATTCTGTGGATAACCGTATTACCGCCTTTGAGTGAGCTGATACCGCTCGCCGCAGC
CGAACGACCGAGCGCAGCGAGTCAGTGAGCGAGGAAGCGGAAGGCGAGAGTAGGGAACTGCCAGGCATCA
AACTAAGCAGAAGGCCCCTGACGGATGGCCTTTTTGCGTTTCTACAAACTCTTTCTGTGTTGTAAAACGA
CGGCCAGTCTTAAGCTCGGGCCCCCTGGGCGGTTCTGATAACGAGTAATCGTTAATCCGCAAATAACGTA
AAAACCCGCTTCGGCGGGTTTTTTTATGGGGGGAGTTTAGGGAAAGAGCATTTGTCAGAATATTTAAGGG
CGCCTGTCACTTTGCTTGATATATGAGAATTATTTAACCTTATAAATGAGAAAAAAGCAACGCACTTTAA
ATAAGATACGTTGCTTTTTCGATTGATGAACACCTATAATTAAACTATTCATCTATTATTTATGATTTTT
TGTATATACAATATTTCTAGTTTGTTAAAGAGAATTAAGAAAATAAATCTCGAAAATAATAAAGGGAAAA
TCAGTTTTTGATATCAAAATTATACATGTCAACGATAATACAAAATATAATACAAACTATAAGATGTTAT
CAGTATTTATTATCATTTAGAATAAATTTTGTGTCGCCCTTAATTGTGAGCGGATAACAATTACGAGCTT
CATGCACAGTGGCGTTGACTCAATATTGGCCATTAGCCATATTATTCATTGGTTATATAGCATAAATCAA
TATTGGCTATTGGCCATTGCATACGTTGTATCTATATCATAATATGTACATTTATATTGGCTCATGTCCA
ATATGACCGCCATGTTGGCATTGATTATTGACTAGTTATTAATAGTAATCAATTACGGGGTCATTAGTTC
ATAGCCCATATATGGAGTTCCGCGTTACATAACTTACGGTAAATGGCCCGCCTGGCTGACCGCCCAACGA
CCCCCGCCCATTGACGTCAATAATGACGTATGTTCCCATAGTAACGCCAATAGGGACTTTCCATTGACGT
CAATGGGTGGAGTATTTACGGTAAACTGCCCACTTGGCAGTACATCAAGTGTATCATATGCCAAGTACGC
CCCCTATTGACGTCAATGACGGTAAATGGCCCGCCTGGCATTATGCCCAGTACATGACCTTATGGGACTT
TCCTACTTGGCAGTACATCTACGTATTAGTCATCGCTATTACCATGGTGATGCGGTTTTGGCAGTACATC
AATGGGCGTGGATAGCGGTTTGACTCACGGGGATTTCCAAGTCTCCACCCCATTGACGTCAATGGGAGTT
TGTTTTGGCACCAAAATCAACGGGACTTTCCAAAATGTCGTAACAACTCCGCCCCATTGACGCAAATGGG
CGGTAGGCGTGTACGGTGGGAGGTCTATATAAGCAGAGCTCGTTTAGTGAACCGTCAGATCGCCTGGAGA
CGCCATCCACGCTGTTTTGACCTCCATAGAAGACACCGGGACCGATCCAGCCTCCGCGGCCGGGAACGGT
GCATTGGAACGCGGATTCCCCGTGCCAAGAGTGACGTAAGTACCGCCTATAGAGTCTATAGGCCCACCCC
CTTGGCTTCGTTAGAACGCGGCTACAATTAATACATAACCTTATGTATCATACACATACGATTTAGGTGA
CACTATAGAATAACATCCACTTTGCCTTTCTCTCCACAGGTGTCCACTCCCAGGTCCAACTGCACCTCGG
TTCTATCGAAAACGCGCCTGCTAGCGCCACCATGAAGACCATCATTGCCCTGAGCTACATCTTCTGCCTG
GTGTTCGCTGCGGCCGCCATTCCAGAAAAGCTGCAAGAGGCCGTGGGCAAAGTGATCATCAACGCCACCA
CCTGTACCGTGACATGCGGCCTGGGCTACAAAGAAGAGACAGTCTGCGAAGTGGGACCCGACGGCGTTAG
AAGAAAGTGTCAGACCAGACGGCTGGAATGCCTGACCAACTGGATCTGCGGCATGCTGCACTTCACCATC
CTGATCGGCAAAGAGTTCGAGCTGAGCTGCCTGAGCAGCGACATCCTGGAATTCGGCCAAGAGGCCTTCA
GATTCACATGGCGACTGGCCAGAGGCGTGATCAGCACCGATGATGAGGTGTTCAAGCCCTTCCAGGCCAA
CAGCCACTTCGTGAAGTTTAAGTACGCCCAAGAGTACGACAGCGGCACCTACAGATGTGACGTGCAGCTG
GTCAAGAACCTGAGACTGGTCAAGCGGCTGTACTTCGGCCTGAGAGTGCTGCCTCCTAACCTGGTCAACC
TGAACTTCCACCAGAGCCTGACCGAGGACCAGAAGCTGATCGACGAAGGACTGGAAGTGAACCTGGACAG
CTACAGCAAGCCCCACCATCCTAAGTGGAAGAAAAAGGTGGCCTCTGGCGCGCCGGAAGATCAAGTTGAT
CCAAGATTGATTGATGGCAAGGGCGGATCTCTGGAGGTGCTGTTCCAGGGACCAGGCGGAAGCGGCAATC
CCGGCGGCGATCTGGCCCCCCAGATGCTGCGCGAGCTGCAGGAGACCAATGCCGCCCTGCAGGACGTGCG
CGAGCTGCTGCGCCACCGCGTGAAGGAGATCACCTTCCTGAAGAACACCGTGATGGAGTGCGACGCCTGC
GGTATGCAGCCCTCTAGAGGCTCCGGCTCCATCATCCCAGTTGAGGAGGAGAACCCGGACTTCTGGAACC
GCGAGGCAGCCGAGGCCCTGGGTGCCGCCAAGAAGCTGCAGCCTGCACAGACAGCCGCCAAGAACCTCAT
CATCTTCCTGGGCGATGGGATGGGGGTGTCTACGGTGACAGCTGCCAGGATCCTAAAAGGGCAGAAGAAG
GACAAACTGGGGCCTGAGATACCCCTGGCCATGGACCGCTTCCCATATGTGGCTCTGTCCAAGACATACA
ATGTAGACAAACATGTGCCAGACAGTGGAGCCACAGCCACGGCCTACCTGTGCGGGGTCAAGGGCAACTT
CCAGACCATTGGCTTGAGTGCAGCCGCCCGCTTTAACCAGTGCAACACGACACGCGGCAACGAGGTCATC
TCCGTGATGAATCGGGCCAAGAAAGCAGGGAAGTCAGTGGGAGTGGTAACCACCACACGAGTGCAGCACG
CCTCGCCAGCCGGCACCTACGCCCACACGGTGAACCGCAACTGGTACTCGGACGCCGACGTGCCTGCCTC
GGCCCGCCAGGAGGGGTGCCAGGACATCGCTACGCAGCTCATCTCCAACATGGACATTGACGTGATCCTA
GGTGGAGGCCGAAAGTACATGTTTCGCATGGGAACCCCAGACCCTGAGTACCCAGATGACTACAGCCAAG
GTGGGACCAGGCTGGACGGGAAGAATCTGGTGCAGGAATGGCTGGCGAAGCGCCAGGGTGCCCGGTATGT
GTGGAACCGCACTGAGCTCATGCAGGCTTCCCTGGACCCGTCTGTGACCCATCTCATGGGTCTCTTTGAG
CCTGGAGACATGAAATACGAGATCCACCGAGACTCCACACTGGACCCCTCCCTGATGGAGATGACAGAGG
CTGCCCTGCGCCTGCTGAGCAGGAACCCCCGCGGCTTCTTCCTCTTCGTGGAGGGTGGTCGCATCGACCA
TGGTCATCATGAAAGCAGGGCTTACCGGGCACTGACTGAGACGATCATGTTCGACGACGCCATTGAGAGG
GCGGGCCAGCTCACCAGCGAGGAGGACACGCTGAGCCTCGTCACTGCCGACCACTCCCACGTCTTCTCCT
TCGGAGGCTACCCCCTGCGAGGGAGCTCCATCTTCGGGCTGGCCCCTGGCAAGGCCCGGGACAGGAAGGC
CTACACGGTCCTCCTATACGGAAACGGTCCAGGCTATGTGCTCAAGGACGGCGCCCGGCCGGATGTTACC
GAGAGCGAGAGCGGGAGCCCCGAGTATCGGCAGCAGTCAGCAGTGCCCCTGGACGAAGAGACCCACGCAG
GCGAGGACGTGGCGGTGTTCGCGCGCGGCCCGCAGGCGCACCTGGTTCACGGCGTGCAGGAGCAGACCTT
CATAGCGCACGTCATGGCCTTCGCCGCCTGCCTGGAGCCCTACACCGCCTGCGACCTGGCGCCCCCCGCC
GGCACCACCGACGCCGCGCACCCGGGTGGCGGAGGACTGAACGACATCTTCGAGGCTCAGAAAATCGAAT
GGCACGAACATCACCATCACCATCACCATCACCATTAAGGCCGGCCTGTAGTCACTGGCACAACGCGTTA
CCCGGTAAGCCAATCGGGTATACACGGTCGTCATACTGCAGACAGGGTTCTTCTACTTTGCAAGATAGTC
TTGAGTAGTAAAATAAATAGATAGAGAAAATCAGCCTCGACTGTGCCTTCTAGTTGCCAGCCATCTGTTG
TTTGCCCCTCCCCCGTGCCTTCCTTGACCCTGGAAGGTGCCACTCCCACTGTCCTTTCCTAATAAAATGA
GGAAATTGCATCACAACACTCAACCCTATCTCGGTCTATTCTTTTGATTTATAAGGGATTTTGCCGATTT
CGGCCTATTGGTTAAAAAATGAGCTGATTTAACAAAAATTTAACGCGAATTAATTCTGTGGAATGTGTGT
CAGTTAGGGTGTGGAAAGTCCCCAGGCTCCCCAGCAGGCAGAAGTATGCAAAGCATGCATCTCAATTAGT
CAGCAACCAGGTGTGGAAAGTCCCCAGGCTCCCCAGCAGGCAGAAGTATGCAAAGCATGCATCTCAATTA
GTCAGCAACCATAGTCCCGCCCCTAACTCCGCCCATCCCGCCCCTAACTCCGCCCAGTTCCGCCCATTCT
CCGCCCCATGGCTGACTAATTTTTTTTATTTATGCAGAGGCCGAGGCCGCCTCTGCCTCTGAGCTATTCC
AGAAGTAGTGAGGAGGCTTTTTTGGAGGCCTAGGCTTTTGCAAAAAGCTCCCGGGAGCTTGTATATCCAT
TTTCGGATCTGATCAGCACGTGTTGACAATTAATCATCGGCATAGTATATCGGCATAGTATAATACGACA
AGGTGAGGAACTAAACCATGACCGAGTACAAGCCCACGGTGCGCCTCGCCACCCGCGACGACGTCCCCAG
GGCCGTACGCACCCTCGCCGCCGCGTTCGCCGACTACCCCGCCACGCGCCACACCGTCGATCCGGACCGC
CACATCGAGCGGGTCACCGAGCTGCAAGAACTCTTCCTCACGCGCGTCGGGCTCGACATCGGCAAGGTGT
GGGTCGCGGACGACGGCGCCGCGGTGGCGGTCTGGACCACGCCGGAGAGCGTCGAAGCGGGGGCGGTGTT
CGCCGAGATCGGCCCGCGCATGGCCGAGTTGAGCGGTTCCCGGCTGGCCGCGCAGCAACAGATGGAAGGC
CTCCTGGCGCCGCACCGGCCCAAGGAGCCCGCGTGGTTCCTGGCCACCGTCGGCGTCTCGCCCGACCACC
AGGGCAAGGGTCTGGGCAGCGCCGTCGTGCTCCCCGGAGTGGAGGCGGCCGAGCGCGCCGGGGTGCCCGC
CTTCCTGGAGACATCCGCGCCCCGCAACCTCCCCTTCTACGAGCGGCTCGGCTTCACCGTCACCGCCGAC
GTCGAGGTGCCCGAAGGACCGCGCACCTGGTGCATGACCCGCAAGCCCGGTGCCTGACACGTGCTACGAG
ATTTCGATTCCACCGCCGCCTTCTATGAAAGGTTGGGCTTCGGAATCGTTTTCCGGGACGCCGGCTGGAT
GATCCTCCAGCGCGGGGATCTCATGCTGGAGTTCTTCGCCCACCCCAACTTGTTTATTGCAGCTTATAAT
GGTTACAAATAAAGCAATAGCATCACAAATTTCACAAATAAAGCATTTTTTTCACTGCATTCTAGTTGTG
GTTTGTCCAAACTCATCAATGTATCTTATCATGTCTGTATACCGTCGACCTCTAGCTAGAGCTTGGCGTA
ATCATGGTCATTACCAATGCTTAATCAGTGAGGCACCTATCTCAGCGATCTGTCTATTTCGTTCATCCAT
AGTTGCCTGACTCCCCGTCGTGTAGATAACTACGATACGGGAGGGCTTACCATCTGGCCCCAGCGCTGCG
ATGATACCGCGAGAACCACGCTCACCGGCTCCGGATTTATCAGCAATAAACCAGCCAGCCGGAAGGGCCG
AGCGCAGAAGTGGTCCTGCAACTTTATCCGCCTCCATCCAGTCTATTAATTGTTGCCGGGAAGCTAGAGT
AAGTAGTTCGCCAGTTAATAGTTTGCGCAACGTTGTTGCCATCGCTACAGGCATCGTGGTGTCACGCTCG
TCGTTTGGTATGGCTTCATTCAGCTCCGGTTCCCAACGATCAAGGCGAGTTACATGATCCCCCATGTTGT
GCAAAAAAGCGGTTAGCTCCTTCGGTCCTCCGATCGTTGTCAGAAGTAAGTTGGCCGCAGTGTTATCACT
CATGGTTATGGCAGCACTGCATAATTCTCTTACTGTCATGCCATCCGTAAGATGCTTTTCTGTGACTGGT
GAGTACTCAACCAAGTCATTCTGAGAATAGTGTATGCGGCGACCGAGTTGCTCTTGCCCGGCGTCAATAC
GGGATAATACCGCGCCACATAGCAGAACTTTAAAAGTGCTCATCATTGGAAAACGTTCTTCGGGGCGAAA
ACTCTCAAGGATCTTACCGCTGTTGAGATCCAGTTCGATGTAACCCACTCGTGCACCCAACTGATCTTCA
GCATCTTTTACTTTCACCAGCGTTTCTGGGTGAGCAAAAACAGGAAGGCAAAATGCCGCAAAAAAGGGAA
TAAGGGCGACACGGAAATGTTGAATACTCATATTCTTCCTT
