>Addgene plasmid #157172 | pD649-HAsp-TMEM81-COMP5AP-AviTag-9xHis | depositor partial sequence | sequence record 303454 | insert (extracellular domain)
ATTCCAGAAAAGCTGCAAGAGGCCGTGGGCAAAGTGATCATCAACGCCACCACCTGTACCGTGACATGCG
GCCTGGGCTACAAAGAAGAGACAGTCTGCGAAGTGGGACCCGACGGCGTTAGAAGAAAGTGTCAGACCAG
ACGGCTGGAATGCCTGACCAACTGGATCTGCGGCATGCTGCACTTCACCATCCTGATCGGCAAAGAGTTC
GAGCTGAGCTGCCTGAGCAGCGACATCCTGGAATTCGGCCAAGAGGCCTTCAGATTCACATGGCGACTGG
CCAGAGGCGTGATCAGCACCGATGATGAGGTGTTCAAGCCCTTCCAGGCCAACAGCCACTTCGTGAAGTT
TAAGTACGCCCAAGAGTACGACAGCGGCACCTACAGATGTGACGTGCAGCTGGTCAAGAACCTGAGACTG
GTCAAGCGGCTGTACTTCGGCCTGAGAGTGCTGCCTCCTAACCTGGTCAACCTGAACTTCCACCAGAGCC
TGACCGAGGACCAGAAGCTGATCGACGAAGGACTGGAAGTGAACCTGGACAGCTACAGCAAGCCCCACCA
TCCTAAGTGGAAGAAAAAGGTGGCCTCT
